>Addgene plasmid #53892 | ITGB2_pCSdest | addgene partial sequence | sequence record 153896 | EBV-rev 5'-GTGGTTTGTCCAAACTCATC-3'
ACTCACTATAGTTCTAGAGGCTCGAGAGGATCACCACTTTGTACAAGAAAGCTGGGTTCTAACTCTCAGC
AAACTTGGGGTTCATGACCGTCGTGGTGGCGCTCTTGAAAAGGGGATTATCATTGTTCCACTGGGACTTG
AGCTTCTCCTTCTCAAAGCGCCTGTACTCCCGGAGGTCGCTCAGGTGGATCAGAGCCTTCCAGATGACCA
GCAGGAGAATGCCGATCAGCACGATGCCTGCCACGGTGCCCCCGACGATGGCGGCGATGTTGGGGCCTGC
CACACACTCTCGGCTCTCATCCACATAGATGAGGTAGCGGTCCATCCCGTCCTGCTGCTCCAGCGTGTAG
GCCACCCAGCAGCCCTCTGAGTCCCTCTCCTTGCAGGTCCTGCCCTTCACGGGGTTGTTCGACAGCTGCA
GGCCCGGACACGCCGCGCTGCAGTTCTTCCCAAAGGGGCCCTTTTCGAACTTCAGGCACTCGGCGCAGGA
GATGTACTTGCCACAGGGTGAGGGGCAGCCGGGGCACTCCTGGCACAGAGGCAGCTGGTAGCCTGAATGG
CACTCGCATACGTTGCAGCGGCACCGGCCACGACCACTACACTCAACACGCCGCGGGTTCAGGCAGCCCT
CAGTGGTCCTCTCGCACTGGCACGCTGAGCCCTCAAAGCCCGGGTGGCAGCGGCACTTCCCGCAGAAGCA
GAGCCCCCTCCCCGGGCCGCCGCAGACCTGGCCGTTGTAGCGCTCACAGTTGATGGTGTCACACTCGCAG
TACTGCCCGTATATCAGCTTGCCGG
