>Addgene plasmid #53892 | ITGB2_pCSdest | addgene partial sequence | sequence record 153897 | CMV-F 5'-CGCAAATGGGCGGTAGGCGTG-3'
ACCGCCATTCTGCCTGGGGACGTCGGAGCAAGCTTGATTTAGGTGACACTATAGAATACAAGCTACTTGT
TCTTTTTGCAGGATCCCATCGATTCGAATTCAAGGATCACAAGTTTGTACAAAAAAGCAGGCACCATGCT
GGGCCTGCGCCCCCCACTTCTCGCCCTGGTGGGGCTGCTCTCCCTCGGGTGCGTCCTCTCTCAGGAGTGC
ACGAAGTTCAAGGTCAGCAGCTGCCGGGAATGCATCGAGTCGGGGCCCGGCTGCACCTGGTGCCAGAAGC
TGAACTTCACAGGGCCGGGGGATCCTGACTCCATTCGCTGCGACACCCGGCCACAGCTGCTCATGAGGGG
CTGTGCGGCTGACGACATCATGGACCCCACAAGCCTCGCTGAAACCCAGGAAGACCACAATGGGGGCCAG
AAGCAGCTGTCCCCACAAAAAGTGACGCTTTACCTGCGACCAGGCCAGGCAGCAGCGTTCAACGTGACCT
TCCGGCGGGCCAAGGGCTACCCCATCGACCTGTACTATCTGATGGACCTCTCCTACTCCATGCTTGATGA
CCTCAGGAATGTCAAGAAGCTAGGTGGCGACCTGCTCCGGGCCCTCAACGAGATCACCGAGTCCGGCCGC
ATTGGCTTCGGGTCCTTCGTGGACAAGACCGTGCTGCCGTTCGTGAACACGCACCCTGATAAGCTGCGAA
ACCCATGCCCCAACAAGGAGAAAGAGTGCCAGCCCCCGTTTGCCTTCAGGCACGTGCTGAAGCTGACCAA
CAACTCCAACCAGTTTCAGACCGAGGTCGGGA
