[The description below was written by a language model from this plasmid's Addgene catalogue record.]
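Description:
ITGB2_pCSdest is an expression plasmid carrying the human ITGB2 coding sequence in the pCSDest backbone, a Gateway destination vector. It is catalogued as a mammalian expression vector. It is maintained in E. coli as a high-copy plasmid under ampicillin selection. The recorded backbone size is about 4.1 kb without insert and the insert is about 2.3 kb. The record provides no feature table, so the origin of replication, polyadenylation signal and any residual Gateway recombination sites flanking the insert are not documented here.

The insert encodes integrin beta-2, also known as CD18, the shared beta subunit of the leukocyte integrins such as LFA-1 and Mac-1. It was introduced by Gateway recombination, and a depositor comment gives what appears to be a cDNA accession for the source clone. No epitope tags, fusions or reporters are listed. Two promoters are recorded upstream of the insert, and they serve different purposes. CMV drives constitutive expression after transfection into vertebrate cells, while SP6 is a bacteriophage promoter that allows in vitro transcription of mRNA from the same template.

The associated publication is a survey of the effects of expressing human chromosome 21 genes on early zebrafish development. ITGB2 is presumably one member of that gene set. This context fits use of the SP6 promoter to produce synthetic mRNA for embryo injection, although the record does not state the exact procedure. The plasmid would equally serve for CMV-driven overexpression of ITGB2 in cultured cells.
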