Addgene plasmid #53892: ITGB2_pCSdest
Depositing lab: Roger Reeves. Depositing organization: Johns Hopkins University and School of Medicine. Publication: Survey of Human Chromosome 21 Gene Expression Effects on Early Development in Danio rerio. Edie S, Zaghloul NA, Leitch CC, Klinedinst DK, Lebron J, Thole JF, McCallion AS, Katsanis N, Reeves RH. G3 (Bethesda). 2018 Jul 2;8(7):2215-2223. doi: 10.1534/g3.118.200144. PubMed 29760202.
Backbone
  Vector backbone: pCSDest
  Backbone manufacturer: Lawson Lab (Addgene Plasmid 22423)
  Backbone size w/o insert (bp): 4095
  Vector type: Mammalian Expression
Growth in bacteria
  Bacterial resistance: Ampicillin, 100 μg/mL
  Growth temperature: 37°C
  Growth strain: Top10
  Copy number: High Copy
Gene/Insert
  Gene/Insert name: ITGB2
  Species: H. sapiens (human)
  Insert size (bp): 2310
  Entrez Gene: ITGB2 (a.k.a. CD18, LAD, LCAMB, LFA-1, MAC-1, MF17, MFI7)
  Promoter: SP6 and CMV
  Cloning method: Gateway Cloning
  Sequencing primers: 5′ CMV-F; 3′ EBV-Rev
Terms and licenses: Academic/Nonprofit Terms; Industry Terms
Depositor comments: BC157006
How to cite: ITGB2_pCSdest was a gift from Roger Reeves (Addgene plasmid # 53892 ; http://n2t.net/addgene:53892 ; RRID:Addgene_53892)
